>Addgene plasmid #122741 | pAC10014_pLX-NpuDnaE(C)-Blast(103-140)-IRES-mCherry | depositor full sequence | sequence record 234243 | pAC10014_pLX-NpuDnaE(C)-Blast(103-140)-IRES-mCherry sequence 8873 bps
CCCGGGGTTATTAATAGTAATCAATTACGGGGTCATTAGTTCATAGCCCATATATGGAGTTCCGCGTTAC
ATAACTTACGGTAAATGGCCCGCCTGGCTGACCGCCCAACGACCCCCGCCCATTGACGTCAATAATGACG
TATGTTCCCATAGTAACGCCAATAGGGACTTTCCATTGACGTCAATGGGTGGAGTATTTACGGTAAACTG
CCCACTTGGCAGTACATCAAGTGTATCATATGCCAAGTACGCCCCCTATTGACGTCAATGACGGTAAATG
GCCCGCCTGGCATTATGCCCAGTACATGACCTTATGGGACTTTCCTACTTGGCAGTACATCTACGTATTA
GTCATCGCTATTACCATGGTGATGCGGTTTTGGCAGTACATCAATGGGCGTGGATAGCGGTTTGACTCAC
GGGGATTTCCAAGTCTCCACCCCATTGACGTCAATGGGAGTTTGTTTTGGCACCAAAATCAACGGGACTT
TCCAAAATGTCGTAACAACTCCGCCCCATTGACGCAAATGGGCGGTAGGCGTGTACGGTGGGAGGTCTAT
ATAAGCAGAGCTCTCTGGCTAACTGTCGGGATCAACAAGTTTGTACAAAAAAGCAGGCTCCGAATTCACC
GGTGCCGCCACCATGATTAAGATCGCTACGCGGAAGTACCTGGGGAAACAGAACGTCTACGACATAGGTG
TGGAGCGCGATCACAACTTTGCTCTGAAAAATGGATTTATCGCCAGCAACTGTAGGGAGTTGATTTCAGA
CTATGCACCAGATTGTTTTGTGTTAATAGAAATGAATGGCAAGTTAGTCAAAACTACGATTGAAGAACTC
ATTCCACTCAAATATACCCGAAATTAATTATTAAGAATTCGACCCAGCTTTCTTGTACAAAGTGGTTGGT
AAGCCTATCCCTAACCCTCTCCTCGGTCTCGATTCTACGTAGTAATGAGCTAGCAGTCTCGAGGTTAACG
AATTCCGCCCCCCCCCTAACGTTACTGGCCGAAGCCGCTTGGAATAAGGCCGGTGTGCGCTTGTCTATAT
GTTATTTTCCACCATATTGCCGTCTTTTGGCAATGTGAGGGCCCGGAAACCTGGCCCTGTCTTCTTGACG
AGCATTCCTAGGGGTCTTTCCCCTCTCGCCAAAGGAATGCAAGGTCTGTTGAATGTCGTGAAGGAAGCAG
TTCCTCTGGAAGCTTCTTGAAGACAAACAACGTCTGTAGCGACCCTTTGCAGGCAGCGGAACCCCCCACC
TGGCGACAGGTGCCCCTGCGGCCAAAAGCCACGTGTATAAGATACACCTGCAAAGGCGGCACAACCCCAG
TGCCACGTTGTGAGTTGGATAGTTGTGGAAAGAGTCAAATGGCTCTCCTCAAGCGTATTCAACAAGGGGC
TGAAGGATGCCCAGAAGGTACCCCATTGTATGGGATCTGATCTGGGGCCTCGGTGCACATGCTTTACATG
TGTTTAGTCGAGGTTAAAAAAACGTCTAGGCCCCCCGAACCACGGGGACGTGGTTTTCCTTTGAAAAACA
CGATAATACCATGGTGAGCAAGGGCGAGGAGGATAACATGGCCATCATCAAGGAGTTCATGCGCTTCAAG
GTGCACATGGAGGGCTCCGTGAACGGCCACGAGTTCGAGATCGAGGGCGAGGGCGAGGGCCGCCCCTACG
AGGGCACCCAGACCGCCAAGCTGAAGGTGACCAAGGGTGGCCCCCTGCCCTTCGCCTGGGACATCCTGTC
CCCTCAGTTCATGTACGGCTCCAAGGCCTACGTGAAGCACCCCGCCGACATCCCCGACTACTTGAAGCTG
TCCTTCCCCGAGGGCTTCAAGTGGGAGCGCGTGATGAACTTCGAGGACGGCGGCGTGGTGACCGTGACCC
AGGACTCCTCCCTGCAGGACGGCGAGTTCATCTACAAGGTGAAGCTGCGCGGCACCAACTTCCCCTCCGA
CGGCCCCGTAATGCAGAAGAAGACCATGGGCTGGGAGGCCTCCTCCGAGCGGATGTACCCCGAGGACGGC
GCCCTGAAGGGCGAGATCAAGCAGAGGCTGAAGCTGAAGGACGGCGGCCACTACGACGCTGAGGTCAAGA
CCACCTACAAGGCCAAGAAGCCCGTGCAGCTGCCCGGCGCCTACAACGTCAACATCAAGTTGGACATCAC
CTCCCACAACGAGGACTACACCATCGTGGAACAGTACGAACGCGCCGAGGGCCGCCACTCCACCGGCGGC
ATGGACGAGCTGTACAAGTAACACCGGTGGCGCGTTAAGTCGACAATCAACCTCTGGATTACAAAATTTG
TGAAAGATTGACTGGTATTCTTAACTATGTTGCTCCTTTTACGCTATGTGGATACGCTGCTTTAATGCCT
TTGTATCATGCTATTGCTTCCCGTATGGCTTTCATTTTCTCCTCCTTGTATAAATCCTGGTTGCTGTCTC
TTTATGAGGAGTTGTGGCCCGTTGTCAGGCAACGTGGCGTGGTGTGCACTGTGTTTGCTGACGCAACCCC
CACTGGTTGGGGCATTGCCACCACCTGTCAGCTCCTTTCCGGGACTTTCGCTTTCCCCCTCCCTATTGCC
ACGGCGGAACTCATCGCCGCCTGCCTTGCCCGCTGCTGGACAGGGGCTCGGCTGTTGGGCACTGACAATT
CCGTGGTGTTGTCGGGGAAATCATCGTCCTTTCCTTGGCTGCTCGCCTGTGTTGCCACCTGGATTCTGCG
CGGGACGTCCTTCTGCTACGTCCCTTCGGCCCTCAATCCAGCGGACCTTCCTTCCCGCGGCCTGCTGCCG
GCTCTGCGGCCTCTTCCGCGTCTTCGCCTTCGCCCTCAGACGAGTCGGATCTCCCTTTGGGCCGCCTCCC
CGCGTCGACTTTAAGACCAATGACTTACAAGGCAGCTGTAGATCTTAGCCACTTTTTAAAAGAAAAGGGG
GGACTGGAAGGGCTAATTCACTCCCAACGAAGACAAGATCTGCTTTTTGCTTGTACTGGGTCTCTCTGGT
TAGACCAGATCTGAGCCTGGGAGCTCTCTGGCTAACTAGGGAACCCACTGCTTAAGCCTCAATAAAGCTT
GCCTTGAGTGCTTCAAGTAGTGTGTGCCCGTCTGTTGTGTGACTCTGGTAACTAGAGATCCCTCAGACCC
TTTTAGTCAGTGTGGAAAATCTCTAGCAGTACGTATAGTAGTTCATGTCATCTTATTATTCAGTATTTAT
AACTTGCAAAGAAATGAATATCAGAGAGTGAGAGGAACTTGTTTATTGCAGCTTATAATGGTTACAAATA
AAGCAATAGCATCACAAATTTCACAAATAAAGCATTTTTTTCACTGCATTCTAGTTGTGGTTTGTCCAAA
CTCATCAATGTATCTTATCATGTCTGGCTCTAGCTATCCCGCCCCTAACTCCGCCCATCCCGCCCCTAAC
TCCGCCCAGTTCCGCCCATTCTCCGCCCCATGGCTGACTAATTTTTTTTATTTATGCAGAGGCCGAGGCC
GCCTCGGCCTCTGAGCTATTCCAGAAGTAGTGAGGAGGCTTTTTTGGAGGCCTAGGGACGTACCCAATTC
GCCCTATAGTGAGTCGTATTACGCGCGCTCACTGGCCGTCGTTTTACAACGTCGTGACTGGGAAAACCCT
GGCGTTACCCAACTTAATCGCCTTGCAGCACATCCCCCTTTCGCCAGCTGGCGTAATAGCGAAGAGGCCC
GCACCGATCGCCCTTCCCAACAGTTGCGCAGCCTGAATGGCGAATGGG
[124 nt withheld, positions 3759-3882]
C
[91 nt withheld, positions 3884-3974]
A
[49 nt withheld, positions 3976-4024]
CCTTTGACGTTGGAGTCCACGTTCTTT
[37 nt withheld, positions 4052-4088]
ACCCTATCTCGGTCTATTCTTTTGATTTATAAGGGATTTTGCCGATTTCGGCCTATTGGTTAAAAAATGA
GCTGATTTAACAAAAATTTAACGCGAATTTTAACAAAATATTAACGCTTACAATTTAGGTGGCACTTTTC
GGGGAAATGTGCGCGGAACCCCTATTTGTTTATTTTTCTAAATACATTCAAATATGTATCCGCTCATGAG
ACAATAACCCTGATAAATGCTTCAATAATATTGAAAAAGGAAGAGTATGAGTATTCAACATTTCCGTGTC
GCCCTTATTCCCTTTTTTGCGGCATTTTGCCTTCCTGTTTTTGCTCACCCAGAAACGCTGGTGAAAGTAA
AAGATGCTGAAGATCAGTTGGGTGCACGAGTGGGTTACATCGAACTGGATCTCAACAGCGGTAAGATCCT
TGAGAGTTTTCGCCCCGAAGAACGTTTTCCAATGATGAGCACTTTTAAAGTTCTGCTATGTGGCGCGGTA
TTATCCCGTATTGACGCCGGGCAAGAGCAACTCGGTCGCCGCATACACTATTCTCAGAATGACTTGGTTG
AGTACTCACCAGTCACAGAAAAGCATCTTACGGATGGCATGACAGTAAGAGAATTATGCAGTGCTGCCAT
AACCATGAGTGATAACACTGCGGCCAACTTACTTCTGACAACGATCGGAGGACCGAAGGAGCTAACCGCT
TTTTTGCACAACATGGGGGATCATGTAACTCGCCTTGATCGTTGGGAACCGGAGCTGAATGAAGCCATAC
CAAACGACGAGCGTGACACCACGATGCCTGTAGCAATGGCAACAACGTTGCGCAAACTATTAACTGGCGA
ACTACTTACTCTAGCTTCCCGGCAACAATTAATAGACTGGATGGAGGCGGATAAAGTTGCAGGACCACTT
CTGCGCTCGGCCCTTCCGGCTGGCTGGTTTATTGCTGATAAATCTGGAGCCGGTGAGCGTGGGTCTCGCG
GTATCATTGCAGCACTGGGGCCAGATGGTAAGCCCTCCCGTATCGTAGTTATCTACACGACGGGGAGTCA
GGCAACTATGGATGAACGAAATAGACAGATCGCTGAGATAGGTGCCTCACTGATTAAGCATTGGTAACTG
TCAGACCAAGTTTACTCATATATACTTTAGATTGATTTAAAACTTCATTTTTAATTTAAAAGGATCTAGG
TGAAGATCCTTTTTGATAATCTCATGACCAAAATCCCTTAACGTGAGTTTTCGTTCCACTGAGCGTCAGA
CCCCGTAGAAAAGATCAAAGGATCTTCTTGAGATCCTTTTTTTCTGCGCGTAATCTGCTGCTTGCAAACA
AAAAAACCACCGCTACCAGCGGTGGTTTGTTTGCCGGATCAAGAGCTACCAACTCTTTTTCCGAAGGTAA
CTGGCTTCAGCAGAGCGCAGATACCAAATACTGTTCTTCTAGTGTAGCCGTAGTTAGGCCACCACTTCAA
GAACTCTGTAGCACCGCCTACATACCTCGCTCTGCTAATCCTGTTACCAGTGGCTGCTGCCAGTGGCGAT
AAGTCGTGTCTTACCGGGTTGGACTCAAGACGATAGTTACCGGATAAGGCGCAGCGGTCGGGCTGAACGG
GGGGTTCGTGCACACAGCCCAGCTTGGAGCGAACGACCTACACCGAACTGAGATACCTACAGCGTGAGCT
ATGAGAAAGCGCCACGCTTCCCGAAGGGAGAAAGGCGGACAGGTATCCGGTAAGCGGCAGGGTCGGAACA
GGAGAGCGCACGAGGGAGCTTCCAGGGGGAAACGCCTGGTATCTTTATAGTCCTGTCGGGTTTCGCCACC
TCTGACTTGAGCGTCGATTTTTGTGATGCTCGTCAGGGGGGCGGAGCCTATGGAAAAACGCCAGCAACGC
GGCCTTTTTACGGTTCCTGGCCTTTTGCTGGCCTTTTGCTCACATGTTCTTTCCTGCGTTATCCCCTGAT
TCTGTGGATAACCGTATTACCGCCTTTGAGTGAGCTGATACCGCTCGCCGCAGCCGAACGACCGAGCGCA
GCGAGTCAGTGAGCGAGGAAGCGGAAGAGCGCCCAATACGCAAACCGCCTCTCCCCGCGCGTTGGCCGAT
TCATTAATGCAGCTGGCACGACAGGTTTCCCGACTGGAAAGCGGGCAGTGAGCGCAACGCAATTAATGTG
AGTTAGCTCACTCATTAGGCACCCCAGGCTTTACACTTTATGCTTCCGGCTCGTATGTTGTGTGGAATTG
TGAGCGGATAACAATTTCACACAGGAAACAGCTATGACCATGATTACGCCAAGCGCGCAATTAACCCTCA
CTAAAGGGAACAAAAGCTGGAGCTGCAAGCTTAATGTAGTCTTATGCAATACTCTTGTAGTCTTGCAACA
TGGTAACGATGAGTTAGCAACATGCCTTACAAGGAGAGAAAAAGCACCGTGCATGCCGATTGGTGGAAGT
AAGGTGGTACGATCGTGCCTTATTAGGAAGGCAACAGACGGGTCTGACATGGATTGGACGAACCACTGAA
TTGCCGCATTGCAGAGATATTGTATTTAAGTGCCTAGCTCGATACATAAACGGGTCTCTCTGGTTAGACC
AGATCTGAGCCTGGGAGCTCTCTGGCTAACTAGGGAACCCACTGCTTAAGCCTCAATAAAGCTTGCCTTG
AGTGCTTCAAGTAGTGTGTGCCCGTCTGTTGTGTGACTCTGGTAACTAGAGATCCCTCAGACCCTTTTAG
TCAGTGTGGAAAATCTCTAGCAGTGGCGCCCGAACAGGGACTTGAAAGCGAAAGGGAAACCAGAGGAGCT
CTCTCGACGCAGGACTCGGCTTGCTGAAGCGCGCACGGCAAGAGGCGAGGGGCGGCGACTGGTGAGTACG
CCAAAAATTTTGACTAGCGGAGGCTAGAAGGAGAGAGATGGGTGCGAGAGCGTCAGTATTAAGCGGGGGA
GAATTAGATCGCGATGGGAAAAAATTCGGTTAAGGCCAGGGGGAAAGAAAAAATATAAATTAAAACATAT
AGTATGGGCAAGCAGGGAGCTAGAACGATTCGCAGTTAATCCTGGCCTGTTAGAAACATCAGAAGGCTGT
AGACAAATACTGGGACAGCTACAACCATCCCTTCAGACAGGATCAGAAGAACTTAGATCATTATATAATA
CAGTAGCAACCCTCTATTGTGTGCATCAAAGGATAGAGATAAAAGACACCAAGGAAGCTTTAGACAAGAT
AGAGGAAGAGCAAAACAAAAGTAAGACCACCGCACAGCAAGCGGCCGCTGATCTTCAGACCTGGAGGAGG
AGATATGAGGGACAATTGGAGAAGTGAATTATATAAATATAAAGTAGTAAAAATTGAACCATTAGGAGTA
GCACCCACCAAGGCAAAGAGAAGAGTGGTGCAGAGAGAAAAAAGAGCAGTGGGAATAGGAGCTTTGTTCC
TTGGGTTCTTGGGAGCAGCAGGAAGCACTATGGGCGCAGCGTCAATGACGCTGACGGTACAGGCCAGACA
ATTATTGTCTGGTATAGTGCAGCAGCAGAACAATTTGCTGAGGGCTATTGAGGCGCAACAGCATCTGTTG
CAACTCACAGTCTGGGGCATCAAGCAGCTCCAGGCAAGAATCCTGGCTGTGGAAAGATACCTAAAGGATC
AACAGCTCCTGGGGATTTGGGGTTGCTCTGGAAAACTCATTTGCACCACTGCTGTGCCTTGGAATGCTAG
TTGGAGTAATAAATCTCTGGAACAGATTTGGAATCACACGACCTGGATGGAGTGGGACAGAGAAATTAAC
AATTACACAAGCTTAATACACTCCTTAATTGAAGAATCGCAAAACCAGCAAGAAAAGAATGAACAAGAAT
TATTGGAATTAGATAAATGGGCAAGTTTGTGGAATTGGTTTAACATAACAAATTGGCTGTGGTATATAAA
ATTATTCATAATGATAGTAGGAGGCTTGGTAGGTTTAAGAATAGTTTTTGCTGTACTTTCTATAGTGAAT
AGAGTTAGGCAGGGATATTCACCATTATCGTTTCAGACCCACCTCCCAACCCCGAGGGGACCCTTGCGCC
TTTTCCAAGGCAGCCCTGGGTTTGCGCAGGGACGCGGCTGCTCTGGGCGTGGTTCCGGGAAACGCAGCGG
CGCCGACCCTGGGTCTCGCACATTCTTCACGTCCGTTCGCAGCGTCACCCGGATCTTCGCCGCTACCCTT
GTGGGCCCCCCGGCGACGCTTCCTGCTCCGCCCCTAAGTCGGGAAGGTTCCTTGCGGTTCGCGGCGTGCC
GGACGTGACAAACGGAAGCCGCACGTCTCACTAGTACCCTCGCAGACGGACAGCGCCAGGGAGCAATGGC
AGCGCGCCGACCGCGATGGGCTGTGGCCAATAGCGGCTGCTCAGCAGGGCGCGCCGAGAGCAGCGGCCGG
GAAGGGGCGGTGCGGGAGGCGGGGTGTGGGGCGGTAGTGTGGGCCCTGTTCCTGCCCGCGCGGTGTTCCG
CATTCTGCAAGCCTCCGGAGCGCACGTCGGCAGTCGGCTCCCTCGTTGACCGAATCACCGACCTCTCTCC
CCAGGGGGTACCCAGCTGTCTAGAGAATTCTAGATCTTGAGACAAATGGCAGTATTCATCCACAATTTTA
AAAGAAAAGGGGGGATTGGGGGGTACAGTGCAGGGGAAAGAATAGTAGACATAATAGCAACAGACATACA
AACTAAAGAATTACAAAAACAAATTACAAAAATTCAAAATTTTCGGGTTTATTACAGGGACAGCAGAGAT
CCACTTTGGCGCCGGCTCGAGGGGG
Features (pLannotate 1.2.2; 32 found; start..end, strand, type, name):
     65..368     +  enhancer       CMV enhancer: human cytomegalovirus immediate early enhancer
    369..572     +  promoter       CMV promoter: human cytomegalovirus (CMV) immediate early promoter
    595..619     +  protein_bind   attB1: mutant version of attB; recombination site for the Gateway® BP reaction BP Clonase™
    751..864     +  CDS            bsr (fragment): BSR_BACCE - Experimental evidence at protein level: Swiss-Prot protein existence level 1. Catalyzes the deamination of the cytosine moiety of the antibiotics blasticidin S, cytomycin and acetylblasticidin S. From Bacillus cereus.
    882..906     -  protein_bind   attB2: mutant version of attB; recombination site for the Gateway® BP reaction BP Clonase™
    908..949     +  CDS            V5 tag: epitope tag from simian virus 5
    988..1548    +  misc_feature   IRES: internal ribosome entry site (IRES) of the encephalomyocarditis virus (EMCV)
   1551..2258    +  CDS            mCherry: mCherry is a basic (constitutively fluorescent) red fluorescent protein published in 2004, derived from Discosoma sp.. It is reported to be a very rapidly-maturing monomer with low acid sensitivity.
   2285..2873    +  misc_feature   WPRE: woodchuck hepatitis virus posttranscriptional regulatory element
   2924..2943    +  misc_feature   cPPT/CTS (fragment): central polypurine tract and central termination sequence of HIV-1
   2945..3178    +  LTR            3' LTR (ΔU3): self-inactivating 3' long terminal repeat (LTR) from HIV-1
   3256..3377    +  polyA_signal   SV40 poly(A) signal: SV40 polyadenylation signal
   3417..3552    +  rep_origin     SV40 ori: SV40 origin of replication
   3573..3591    -  promoter       T7 promoter: promoter for bacteriophage T7 RNA polymerase
   3599..3754    +  CDS            lacZα (fragment): LacZα fragment of β-galactosidase; lacZ fragment
   3759..4187    +  rep_origin     f1 ori (sequence partly withheld): f1 bacteriophage origin of replication; arrow indicates direction of (+) strand synthesis
   4240..4344    +  promoter       AmpR promoter: bla
   4345..5205    +  CDS            AmpR: β-lactamase; bla; confers resistance to ampicillin, carbenicillin, and related antibiotics
   5376..5964    +  rep_origin     ori: high-copy-number ColE1/pMB1/pBR322/pUC origin of replication
   6147..6239    +  CDS            lacI (fragment): lac repressor; lacI; The lac repressor binds to the lac operator to inhibit transcription in E. coli. This inhibition can be relieved by adding lactose or isopropyl-β-D-thiogalactopyranoside (IPTG).
   6252..6273    +  protein_bind   CAP binding site: CAP binding activates transcription in the presence of cAMP. E. coli catabolite activator protein
   6288..6318    +  promoter       lac promoter: promoter for the E. coli lac operon
   6326..6342    +  protein_bind   lac operator: The lac repressor binds to the lac operator to inhibit transcription in E. coli. This inhibition can be relieved by adding lactose or isopropyl-β-D-thiogalactopyranoside (IPTG). lac repressor encoded by lacI
   6387..6405    +  promoter       T3 promoter: promoter for bacteriophage T3 RNA polymerase
   6433..6659    +  promoter       RSV promoter: Rous sarcoma virus enhancer/promoter
   6660..6840    +  LTR            5' LTR (truncated): truncated 5' long terminal repeat (LTR) from HIV-1
   6887..7012    +  misc_feature   HIV-1 Ψ: packaging signal of human immunodeficiency virus type 1
   6996..7359    +  CDS            HIV-1 gag (fragment): gag protein from human immunodeficiency virus 1; gag
   7505..7738    +  misc_feature   RRE: The Rev response element (RRE) of HIV-1 allows for Rev-dependent mRNA export from the nucleus to the cytoplasm.
   8115..8141    +  CDS            Rev (fragment): human immunodeficiency virus 1 (HIV-1) Rev protein; rev; enhances nuclear export of unspliced and incompletely spliced viral mRNAs
   8142..8642    +  promoter       hPGK promoter: human phosphoglycerate kinase 1 promoter
   8704..8821    +  misc_feature   cPPT/CTS: central polypurine tract and central termination sequence of HIV-1
