[The description below was written by a language model from this plasmid's Addgene catalogue record and pLannotate feature annotations shown in this document.]
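Description:
pAC10014_pLX-NpuDnaE(C)-Blast(103-140)-IRES-mCherry is an 8,873 bp third-generation-style, self-inactivating lentiviral vector for mammalian expression. It was made by Gateway recombination into the pLX-DEST-IRES-mCherry destination backbone. In bacteria it is maintained through a high-copy ColE1/pUC origin and selected with ampicillin (AmpR). An f1 origin, an SV40 origin and residual lac/T7/T3 cloning-vector elements are also present. The viral portion consists of an RSV promoter-driven truncated 5' LTR, the HIV-1 Ψ packaging signal with a gag fragment, RRE, cPPT/CTS, WPRE and a ΔU3 3' LTR followed by an SV40 polyadenylation signal. This arrangement allows Rev-dependent production of packaged genomes whose LTR promoter activity is lost after integration.

The payload lies between attB1 and attB2, downstream of the CMV enhancer/promoter. It is a synthetic fusion of the C-terminal half of the Npu DnaE split intein to residues 103–140 of blasticidin S deaminase. The feature table detects only the bsr fragment, and the intein portion is not annotated. A V5 tag sequence follows attB2, but the record does not say whether it is translated in frame with the insert. An EMCV IRES then drives mCherry from the same transcript, marking transduced cells with red fluorescence. An hPGK promoter is annotated upstream of the cPPT and the CMV elements, and its role is not stated.

The encoded fragment alone is not expected to confer blasticidin resistance. In the split selectable marker scheme, a partner vector would supply the complementary N-terminal Blast fragment fused to the N-intein. Protein trans-splicing then rebuilds a functional enzyme, so a single antibiotic selects only cells that carry both vectors.
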