Addgene plasmid #122741: pAC10014_pLX-NpuDnaE(C)-Blast(103-140)-IRES-mCherry
Purpose: Plasmid 14:Lentiviral vector encoding NpuDnaE(C)-Blast(103-140)and mCherry
Depositing lab: Albert Cheng. Publication: Split Selectable Markers. Jillette N, Du M, Cheng AW. bioRxiv 452979 10.1101/452979.
Backbone
  Vector backbone: pAC10096_pLX-DEST-IRES-mCherry (Addgene# 122816)
  Vector type: Mammalian Expression, Lentiviral
  Selectable markers: NpuDnaE(C)-Blast(103-140)
Growth in bacteria
  Bacterial resistance: Ampicillin, 100 μg/mL
  Growth temperature: 30°C
  Growth strain: NEB Stable
  Copy number: Unknown
Gene/Insert
  Gene/Insert name: NpuDnaE(C)-Blast(103-140)
  Species: Synthetic
  Cloning method: Gateway Cloning
  Sequencing primers: 5′ CMV-Forward; 3′ IRES-R
Terms and licenses: Academic/Nonprofit Terms; Industry Terms: Not Available to Industry
Depositor comments: Please visit https://www.biorxiv.org/content/10.1101/452979v2 for BioRxiv preprint.
How to cite: pAC10014_pLX-NpuDnaE(C)-Blast(103-140)-IRES-mCherry was a gift from Albert Cheng (Addgene plasmid # 122741)
